>Addgene plasmid #231811 | KOR BRET sensor | addgene full sequence | sequence record 467738 | Addgene NGS Result
GACGGATCGGGAGATCTCCCGATCCCCTATGGTGCACTCTCAGTACAATCTGCTCTGATGCCGCATAGTT
AAGCCAGTATCTGCTCCCTGCTTGTGTGTTGGAGGTCGCTGAGTAGTGCGCGAGCAAAATTTAAGCTACA
ACAAGGCAAGGCTTGACCGACAATTGCATGAAGAATCTGCTTAGGGTTAGGCGTTTTGCGCTGCTTCGCG
ATGTACGGGCCAGATATACGCGTTGACATTGATTATTGACTAGTTATTAATAGTAATCAATTACGGGGTC
ATTAGTTCATAGCCCATATATGGAGTTCCGCGTTACATAACTTACGGTAAATGGCCCGCCTGGCTGACCG
CCCAACGACCCCCGCCCATTGACGTCAATAATGACGTATGTTCCCATAGTAACGCCAATAGGGACTTTCC
ATTGACGTCAATGGGTGGAGTATTTACGGTAAACTGCCCACTTGGCAGTACATCAAGTGTATCATATGCC
AAGTACGCCCCCTATTGACGTCAATGACGGTAAATGGCCCGCCTGGCATTATGCCCAGTACATGACCTTA
TGGGACTTTCCTACTTGGCAGTACATCTACGTATTAGTCATCGCTATTACCATGGTGATGCGGTTTTGGC
AGTACATCAATGGGCGTGGATAGCGGTTTGACTCACGGGGATTTCCAAGTCTCCACCCCATTGACGTCAA
TGGGAGTTTGTTTTGGCACCAAAATCAACGGGACTTTCCAAAATGTCGTAACAACTCCGCCCCATTGACG
CAAATGGGCGGTAGGCGTGTACGGTGGGAGGTCTATATAAGCAGAGCTCTCTGGCTAACTAGAGAACCCA
CTGCTTACTGGCTTATCGAAATTAATACGACTCACTATAGGGAGACCCAAGCTGGCTAGCGTTTAAACTT
AAGCTTGGTACCGAGCTCGGATCCACTAGTCCAGTGTGGTGGAATTCACCATGGAATCCCCGATTCAGAT
CTTCCGCGGGGAGCCGGGCCCTACCTGCGCCCCGAGCGCCTGCCTGCCCCCCAACAGCAGCGCCTGGTTT
CCCGGCTGGGCCGAGCCCGACAGCAACGGCAGCGCCGGCTCGGAGGACGCGCAGCTGGAGCCCGCGCACA
TCTCCCCGGCCATCCCGGTCATCATCACGGCGGTCTACTCCGTAGTGTTCGTCGTGGGCTTGGTGGGCAA
CTCGCTGGTCATGTTCGTGATCATCCGATACACAAAGATGAAGACAGCAACCAACATTTACATATTTAAC
CTGGCTTTGGCAGATGCTTTAGTTACTACAACCATGCCCTTTCAGAGTACGGTCTACTTGATGAATTCCT
GGCCTTTTGGGGATGTGCTGTGCAAGATAGTAATTTCCATTGATTACTACAACATGTTCACCAGCATCTT
CACCTTGACCATGATGAGCGTGGACCGCTACATTGCCGTGTGCCACCCCGTGAAGGCTTTGGACTTCCGC
ACACCCTTGAAGGCAAAGATCATCAATATCTGCATCTGGCTGCTGTCGTCATCTGTTGGCATCTCTGCAA
TAGTCCTTGGAGGCACCAAAGTCAGGGAAGACGTCGATGTCATTGAGTGCTCCTTGCAGTTCCCAGATGA
TGACTACTCCTGGTGGGACCTCTTCATGAAGATCTGCGTCTTCATCTTTGCCTTCGTGATCCCTGTCCTC
ATCATCATCGTCTGCTACACCCTGATGATCCTGCGTCTCAAGAGCGTCCGGCTCCTTTCTGGCCCGCGGA
TGGTGAGCAAGGGCGAGGAGCTGTTCACCGGGGTGGTGCCCATCCTGGTCGAGCTGGACGGCGACGTAAA
CGGCCACAAGTTCAGCGTGTCCGGCGAGGGCGAGGGCGATGCCACCTACGGCAAGCTGACCCTGAAGCTG
ATCTGCACCACCGGCAAGCTGCCCGTGCCCTGGCCCACCCTCGTGACCACCCTGGGCTACGGCGTGCAGT
GCTTCGCCCGCTACCCCGACCACATGAAGCAGCACGACTTCTTCAAGTCCGCCATGCCCGAAGGCTACGT
CCAGGAGCGCACCATCTTCTTCAAGGACGACGGCAACTACAAGACCCGCGCCGAGGTGAAGTTCGAGGGC
GACACCCTGGTGAACCGCATCGAGCTGAAGGGCATCGACTTCAAGGAGGACGGCAACATCCTGGGGCACA
AGCTGGAGTACAACTACAACAGCCACAACGTCTATATCACCGCCGACAAGCAGAAGAACGGCATCAAGGC
CAACTTCAAGATCCGCCACAACATCGAGGACGGCGGCGTGCAGCTCGCCGACCACTACCAGCAGAACACC
CCCATCGGCGACGGCCCCGTGCTGCTGCCCGACAACCACTACCTGAGCTACCAGTCCAAGCTGAGCAAAG
ACCCCAACGAGAAGCGCGATCACATGGTCCTGCTGGAGTTCGTGACCGCCGCCGGGATCACTCTCGGCAT
GGACGAGCTGTACAAGGTTAACTCCCGAGAGAAAGATCGCAACCTGCGTAGGATCACCAGACTGGTCCTG
GTGGTGGTGGCAGTCTTCGTCGTCTGCTGGACTCCCATTCACATATTCATCCTGGTGGAGGCTCTGGGGA
GCACCTCCCACAGCACAGCTGCTCTCTCCAGCTATTACTTCTGCATCGCCTTAGGCTATACCAACAGTAG
CCTGAATCCCATTCTCTACGCCTTTCTTGATGAAAACTTCAAGCGGTGTTTCCGGGACTTCTGCTTTCCA
CTGAAGATGAGGATGGAGCGGCAGAGCACTAGCAGAGTCCGAAATACAACCGGTATGGTCTTCACACTCG
AAGATTTCGTTGGGGACTGGCGACAGACAGCCGGCTACAACCTGGACCAAGTCCTTGAACAGGGAGGTGT
GTCCAGTTTGTTTCAGAATCTCGGGGTGTCCGTAACTCCGATCCAAAGGATTGTCCTGAGCGGTGAAAAT
GGGCTGAAGATCGACATCCATGTCATCATCCCGTATGAAGGTCTGAGCGGCGACCAAATGGGCCAGATCG
AAAAAATTTTTAAGGTGGTGTACCCTGTGGATGATCATCACTTTAAGGTGATCCTGCACTATGGCACACT
GGTAATCGACGGGGTTACGCCGAACATGATCGACTATTTCGGACGGCCGTATGAAGGCATCGCCGTGTTC
GACGGCAAAAAGATCACTGTAACAGGGACCCTGTGGAACGGCAACAAAATTATCGACGAGCGCCTGATCA
ACCCCGACGGCTCCCTGCTGTTCCGAGTAACCATCAACGGAGTGACCGGCTGGCGGCTGTGCGAACGCAT
TCTGGCGTGATATCTAGCTCGAGTCTAGAGGGCCCGTTTAAACCCGCTGATCAGCCTCGACTGTGCCTTC
TAGTTGCCAGCCATCTGTTGTTTGCCCCTCCCCCGTGCCTTCCTTGACCCTGGAAGGTGCCACTCCCACT
GTCCTTTCCTAATAAAATGAGGAAATTGCATCGCATTGTCTGAGTAGGTGTCATTCTATTCTGGGGGGTG
GGGTGGGGCAGGACAGCAAGGGGGAGGATTGGGAAGACAATAGCAGGCATGCTGGGGATGCGGTGGGCTC
TATGGCTTCTGAGGCGGAAAGAACCAGCTGGGGCTCTAGGGGGTATCCCC
[124 nt withheld, positions 3621-3744]
C
[91 nt withheld, positions 3746-3836]
A
[49 nt withheld, positions 3838-3886]
CCTTTGACGTTGGAGTCCACGTTCTTT
[37 nt withheld, positions 3914-3950]
ACCCTATCTCGGTCTATTCTTTTGATTTATAAGGGATTTTGCCGATTTCGGCCTATTGGTTAAAAAATGA
GCTGATTTAACAAAAATTTAACGCGAATTAATTCTGTGGAATGTGTGTCAGTTAGGGTGTGGAAAGTCCC
CAGGCTCCCCAGCAGGCAGAAGTATGCAAAGCATGCATCTCAATTAGTCAGCAACCAGGTGTGGAAAGTC
CCCAGGCTCCCCAGCAGGCAGAAGTATGCAAAGCATGCATCTCAATTAGTCAGCAACCATAGTCCCGCCC
CTAACTCCGCCCATCCCGCCCCTAACTCCGCCCAGTTCCGCCCATTCTCCGCCCCATGGCTGACTAATTT
TTTTTATTTATGCAGAGGCCGAGGCCGCCTCTGCCTCTGAGCTATTCCAGAAGTAGTGAGGAGGCTTTTT
TGGAGGCCTAGGCTTTTGCAAAAAGCTCCCGGGAGCTTGTATATCCATTTTCGGATCTGATCAAGAGACA
GGATGAGGATCGTTTCGCATGATTGAACAAGATGGATTGCACGCAGGTTCTCCGGCCGCTTGGGTGGAGA
GGCTATTCGGCTATGACTGGGCACAACAGACAATCGGCTGCTCTGATGCCGCCGTGTTCCGGCTGTCAGC
GCAGGGGCGCCCGGTTCTTTTTGTCAAGACCGACCTGTCCGGTGCCCTGAATGAACTGCAGGACGAGGCA
GCGCGGCTATCGTGGCTGGCCACGACGGGCGTTCCTTGCGCAGCTGTGCTCGACGTTGTCACTGAAGCGG
GAAGGGACTGGCTGCTATTGGGCGAAGTGCCGGGGCAGGATCTCCTGTCATCTCACCTTGCTCCTGCCGA
GAAAGTATCCATCATGGCTGATGCAATGCGGCGGCTGCATACGCTTGATCCGGCTACCTGCCCATTCGAC
CACCAAGCGAAACATCGCATCGAGCGAGCACGTACTCGGATGGAAGCCGGTCTTGTCGATCAGGATGATC
TGGACGAAGAGCATCAGGGGCTCGCGCCAGCCGAACTGTTCGCCAGGCTCAAGGCGCGCATGCCCGACGG
CGAGGATCTCGTCGTGACCCATGGCGATGCCTGCTTGCCGAATATCATGGTGGAAAATGGCCGCTTTTCT
GGATTCATCGACTGTGGCCGGCTGGGTGTGGCGGACCGCTATCAGGACATAGCGTTGGCTACCCGTGATA
TTGCTGAAGAGCTTGGCGGCGAATGGGCTGACCGCTTCCTCGTGCTTTACGGTATCGCCGCTCCCGATTC
GCAGCGCATCGCCTTCTATCGCCTTCTTGACGAGTTCTTCTGAGCGGGACTCTGGGGTTCGAAATGACCG
ACCAAGCGACGCCCAACCTGCCATCACGAGATTTCGATTCCACCGCCGCCTTCTATGAAAGGTTGGGCTT
CGGAATCGTTTTCCGGGACGCCGGCTGGATGATCCTCCAGCGCGGGGATCTCATGCTGGAGTTCTTCGCC
CACCCCAACTTGTTTATTGCAGCTTATAATGGTTACAAATAAAGCAATAGCATCACAAATTTCACAAATA
AAGCATTTTTTTCACTGCATTCTAGTTGTGGTTTGTCCAAACTCATCAATGTATCTTATCATGTCTGTAT
ACCGTCGACCTCTAGCTAGAGCTTGGCGTAATCATGGTCATAGCTGTTTCCTGTGTGAAATTGTTATCCG
CTCACAATTCCACACAACATACGAGCCGGAAGCATAAAGTGTAAAGCCTGGGGTGCCTAATGAGTGAGCT
AACTCACATTAATTGCGTTGCGCTCACTGCCCGCTTTCCAGTCGGGAAACCTGTCGTGCCAGCTGCATTA
ATGAATCGGCCAACGCGCGGGGAGAGGCGGTTTGCGTATTGGGCGCTCTTCCGCTTCCTCGCTCACTGAC
TCGCTGCGCTCGGTCGTTCGGCTGCGGCGAGCGGTATCAGCTCACTCAAAGGCGGTAATACGGTTATCCA
CAGAATCAGGGGATAACGCAGGAAAGAACATGTGAGCAAAAGGCCAGCAAAAGGCCAGGAACCGTAAAAA
GGCCGCGTTGCTGGCGTTTTTCCATAGGCTCCGCCCCCCTGACGAGCATCACAAAAATCGACGCTCAAGT
CAGAGGTGGCGAAACCCGACAGGACTATAAAGATACCAGGCGTTTCCCCCTGGAAGCTCCCTCGTGCGCT
CTCCTGTTCCGACCCTGCCGCTTACCGGATACCTGTCCGCCTTTCTCCCTTCGGGAAGCGTGGCGCTTTC
TCATAGCTCACGCTGTAGGTATCTCAGTTCGGTGTAGGTCGTTCGCTCCAAGCTGGGCTGTGTGCACGAA
CCCCCCGTTCAGCCCGACCGCTGCGCCTTATCCGGTAACTATCGTCTTGAGTCCAACCCGGTAAGACACG
ACTTATCGCCACTGGCAGCAGCCACTGGTAACAGGATTAGCAGAGCGAGGTATGTAGGCGGTGCTACAGA
GTTCTTGAAGTGGTGGCCTAACTACGGCTACACTAGAAGAACAGTATTTGGTATCTGCGCTCTGCTGAAG
CCAGTTACCTTCGGAAAAAGAGTTGGTAGCTCTTGATCCGGCAAACAAACCACCGCTGGTAGCGGTGGTT
TTTTTGTTTGCAAGCAGCAGATTACGCGCAGAAAAAAAGGATCTCAAGAAGATCCTTTGATCTTTTCTAC
GGGGTCTGACGCTCAGTGGAACGAAAACTCACGTTAAGGGATTTTGGTCATGAGATTATCAAAAAGGATC
TTCACCTAGATCCTTTTAAATTAAAAATGAAGTTTTAAATCAATCTAAAGTATATATGAGTAAACTTGGT
CTGACAGTTACCAATGCTTAATCAGTGAGGCACCTATCTCAGCGATCTGTCTATTTCGTTCATCCATAGT
TGCCTGACTCCCCGTCGTGTAGATAACTACGATACGGGAGGGCTTACCATCTGGCCCCAGTGCTGCAATG
ATACCGCGAGACCCACGCTCACCGGCTCCAGATTTATCAGCAATAAACCAGCCAGCCGGAAGGGCCGAGC
GCAGAAGTGGTCCTGCAACTTTATCCGCCTCCATCCAGTCTATTAATTGTTGCCGGGAAGCTAGAGTAAG
TAGTTCGCCAGTTAATAGTTTGCGCAACGTTGTTGCCATTGCTACAGGCATCGTGGTGTCACGCTCGTCG
TTTGGTATGGCTTCATTCAGCTCCGGTTCCCAACGATCAAGGCGAGTTACATGATCCCCCATGTTGTGCA
AAAAAGCGGTTAGCTCCTTCGGTCCTCCGATCGTTGTCAGAAGTAAGTTGGCCGCAGTGTTATCACTCAT
GGTTATGGCAGCACTGCATAATTCTCTTACTGTCATGCCATCCGTAAGATGCTTTTCTGTGACTGGTGAG
TACTCAACCAAGTCATTCTGAGAATAGTGTATGCGGCGACCGAGTTGCTCTTGCCCGGCGTCAATACGGG
ATAATACCGCGCCACATAGCAGAACTTTAAAAGTGCTCATCATTGGAAAACGTTCTTCGGGGCGAAAACT
CTCAAGGATCTTACCGCTGTTGAGATCCAGTTCGATGTAACCCACTCGTGCACCCAACTGATCTTCAGCA
TCTTTTACTTTCACCAGCGTTTCTGGGTGAGCAAAAACAGGAAGGCAAAATGCCGCAAAAAAGGGAATAA
GGGCGACACGGAAATGTTGAATACTCATACTCTTCCTTTTTCAATATTATTGAAGCATTTATCAGGGTTA
TTGTCTCATGAGCGGATACATATTTGAATGTATTTAGAAAAATAAACAAATAGGGGTTCCGCGCACATTT
CCCCGAAAAGTGCCACCTGACGTC
Features (pLannotate 1.2.2; 23 found; start..end, strand, type, name):
     28..80      -  misc_feature   bom (fragment): basis of mobility region from pBR322
    235..614     +  enhancer       CMV enhancer: human cytomegalovirus immediate early enhancer
    615..818     +  promoter       CMV promoter: human cytomegalovirus (CMV) immediate early promoter
    814..847     +  LTR            5' LTR (truncated) (fragment): truncated 5' long terminal repeat (LTR) from HIV-1
    863..881     +  promoter       T7 promoter: promoter for bacteriophage T7 RNA polymerase
   1210..1743    +  CDS            OPRD1 (fragment): OPRD_PIG - Experimental evidence at protein level: Swiss-Prot protein existence level 1. G-protein coupled receptor that functions as receptor for endogenous enkephalins and for a subset of other opioids. Ligand binding causes a conformation change that triggers signaling via guanine nucleotide-binding proteins (G proteins) and modulates the activity of down-stream effectors, such as adenylate cyclase. Signaling leads to the inhibition of adenylate cyclase activity. Inhibits neurotransmitter release by reducing calcium ion currents and increasing potassium ion conductance. Plays a role in the
   1750..2466    +  CDS            SYFP2: SYFP2 is a basic (constitutively fluorescent) yellow fluorescent protein published in 2006, derived from Aequorea victoria. It is reported to be a very rapidly-maturing monomer with moderate acid sensitivity.
   2473..2577    +  CDS            OPRD1 (fragment): OPRD_PIG - Experimental evidence at protein level: Swiss-Prot protein existence level 1. G-protein coupled receptor that functions as receptor for endogenous enkephalins and for a subset of other opioids. Ligand binding causes a conformation change that triggers signaling via guanine nucleotide-binding proteins (G proteins) and modulates the activity of down-stream effectors, such as adenylate cyclase. Signaling leads to the inhibition of adenylate cyclase activity. Inhibits neurotransmitter release by reducing calcium ion currents and increasing potassium ion conductance. Plays a role in the
   2785..3298    +  CDS            Nluc (fragment): NanoLuc® luciferase human codon-optimized
   3351..3575    +  polyA_signal   bGH poly(A) signal: bovine growth hormone polyadenylation signal
   3579..3600    +  promoter       SV40 promoter (fragment): SV40 enhancer and early promoter
   3621..4049    +  rep_origin     f1 ori (sequence partly withheld): f1 bacteriophage origin of replication; arrow indicates direction of (+) strand synthesis
   4063..4392    +  promoter       SV40 promoter: SV40 enhancer and early promoter
   4459..5250    +  CDS            neo: KKA2_KLEPN - Also known as kan, nptII. Experimental evidence at protein level: Swiss-Prot protein existence level 1. Resistance to kanamycin, neomycin, paromomycin, ribostamycin, butirosin and gentamicin B. From Klebsiella pneumoniae.
   5274..5432    +  CDS            ble (fragment): BLE_KLEPN - Experimental evidence at protein level: Swiss-Prot protein existence level 1. Binding protein with a strong affinity to the bleomycin family of antibiotics. Binds to CL990; an antimitotic-antibiotic compound. From Klebsiella pneumoniae.
   5427..5548    +  polyA_signal   SV40 poly(A) signal: SV40 polyadenylation signal
   5621..5637    -  protein_bind   lac operator: The lac repressor binds to the lac operator to inhibit transcription in E. coli. This inhibition can be relieved by adding lactose or isopropyl-β-D-thiogalactopyranoside (IPTG). lac repressor encoded by lacI
   5645..5675    -  promoter       lac promoter: promoter for the E. coli lac operon
   5690..5711    -  protein_bind   CAP binding site: CAP binding activates transcription in the presence of cAMP. E. coli catabolite activator protein
   5724..5816    -  CDS            lacI (fragment): lac repressor; lacI; The lac repressor binds to the lac operator to inhibit transcription in E. coli. This inhibition can be relieved by adding lactose or isopropyl-β-D-thiogalactopyranoside (IPTG).
   5999..6587    -  rep_origin     ori: high-copy-number ColE1/pMB1/pBR322/pUC origin of replication
   6758..7618    -  CDS            AmpR: β-lactamase; bla; confers resistance to ampicillin, carbenicillin, and related antibiotics
   7619..7723    -  promoter       AmpR promoter: bla
