[The description below was written by a language model from this plasmid's Addgene catalogue record and pLannotate feature annotations shown in this document.]
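Description:
KOR BRET sensor is a mammalian expression plasmid built on the pcDNA3.1 backbone that encodes an intramolecular conformation sensor for the human kappa opioid receptor (OPRK1). It is propagated in E. coli through a high-copy ColE1/pUC-type origin with ampicillin selection from the AmpR (β-lactamase) cassette. An f1 origin is also present. For selection in mammalian cells, an SV40 early promoter drives a neomycin phosphotransferase gene with an SV40 polyadenylation signal, conferring G418 resistance.

The payload is a single fusion open reading frame transcribed from the CMV immediate-early enhancer/promoter and terminated by the bovine growth hormone poly(A) signal; a T7 promoter lies just upstream of the insert. The yellow fluorescent protein sYFP2 is inserted into the third intracellular loop of the receptor, and NanoLuc luciferase is fused to the receptor's C terminus. The feature table matches this layout, with the SYFP2 coding sequence flanked by receptor fragments and followed downstream by Nluc. The automated annotation labels those receptor fragments as a porcine delta opioid receptor homologue. This most likely reflects similarity matching among opioid receptors, since the catalogue entry identifies the insert as human KOR. Short hits such as the HIV-1 LTR, ble and lacI fragments appear to be backbone remnants or partial matches rather than functional parts.

In this design NanoLuc acts as the bioluminescent donor and sYFP2 as the acceptor, so ligand-induced rearrangements of the receptor change the energy transfer between them. The construct is intended for monitoring agonist-evoked KOR activation dynamics in transfected mammalian cells.
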