Addgene plasmid #231811: KOR BRET sensor
Purpose: BRET-based intramolecular conformation sensor for human KOR
Depositing lab: Moritz Bünemann. Depositing organization: Philipps-Universitaet Marburg. Publication: Dynamics of agonist-evoked opioid receptor activation revealed by FRET- and BRET-based opioid receptor conformation sensors. Kirchhofer SB, Kurz C, Geier L, Krett AL, Krasel C, Bunemann M. Commun Biol. 2025 Feb 8;8(1):198. doi: 10.1038/s42003-025-07630-x. PubMed 39920410.
Backbone
  Vector backbone: pcDNA3.1
  Vector type: Mammalian Expression
  Selectable markers: Neomycin (select with G418)
Growth in bacteria
  Bacterial resistance: Ampicillin, 100 μg/mL
  Growth temperature: 37°C
  Growth strain: DH5alpha
  Copy number: High Copy
Gene/Insert
  Gene/Insert name: Kappa Opioid Receptor (alt name: KOR)
  Species: H. sapiens (human)
  Entrez Gene: OPRK1 (a.k.a. K-OR-1, KOP, KOR, KOR-1, KOR1, OPRK)
  Tag / fusion protein: sYFP2 (3rd loop); nLuc (C terminal on insert)
Terms and licenses: Academic/Nonprofit Terms; Industry Terms: Not Available to Industry
How to cite: KOR BRET sensor was a gift from Moritz Bünemann (Addgene plasmid # 231811 ; http://n2t.net/addgene:231811 ; RRID:Addgene_231811)
